>Addgene plasmid #196378 | pαH-S-GSAS-2P-N317P | depositor partial sequence | sequence record 380749 | pαH-S-GSAS-2P-N317P sequence 3624 bps
CTGCTCGTATTTGCCGAGCTCCTGCAGGTCGATCAGGGACTCGTTCAGGTTCTTGGCCACCTCGTTCAGT
CTGTCGATTTCCTTTTGGATGTTCACCACGCTGGCGTTAATGCCACTGATGTCGCCCAGGTCCACATCGG
GGCTGGTGTGGTTTTTAAAGTACTTGTCCAGCTCTTCCTTAAAAGAGTCCAGCTCAGGTTGCAGAGGGTC
GTACACTGTGTTGTTCACGATTCCGATGACCACGTCACAATTGCCACTCACGAAGGTGTTGTCGGTGGTG
ATAATCTGGGGTTCGTAGAAGTTTCTTTGTGTCACGAACCAGTGTGTGCCATTGGAAACGAAAACGCCCT
CTCTTGGGAAGTGGGCCTTGCCGTCGTGGCAGATGGCAGGGGCGGTTGTGAAATTCTTCTCTTGGGCAGG
CACGTATGTCACATGCAGGAACACCACGCCGTGCGGCGCGCTCTGGGGGAAGCTCATCAGGTGATAGCCT
TTGCCGCAGAAGTCAACGCGTTTAGACTGTCCCAGCACACACTCGGACATCTTGGTAGCGGCGAGATTGG
CGCTGGCTCTTATTTCAGCGGCCCTGATCAGCTGTTGGGTCACGTAGGTTTGCAGGGACTGCAGTCTGCC
TGTGATCAGTCTATCGATCTGGACTTCGGCTTCTGGAGGGTCCAGTCTAGACAGGATATCGTTCAGCACA
GAGCTGATGGCGCCAAAATTGCTGCTGAGCTGCTTCACCAGGGTGTTCAGGGCTTGGGCGTTCTGATTCA
CCACGTCCTGCAGTTTGCCCAGGGCGCTGGCGGTAGAGGAGAGGGAGTCCTGGATCTTGCCGATGGCAGA
ATTGAACTGGTTAGCGATCAGCTTCTGGTTTTCATACAGCACGTTCTGGGTCACGCCGATTCCGTTGAAT
CTATAGGCCATCTGCATGGCAAAGGGGATCTGCAGGGCGGCGCCGGCGCCAAATGTCCACCCAGATGTGA
TGGTGCCAGCCAGCAGGGCAGAGGTGTACTGAGCGATCATCTCGTCGGTCAGCAGAGGTGGGAGAACTGT
CAGGCCGTTGAATTTCTGGGCGCAGATCAGATCTCTGGCGGCTATGTCGCCCAGGCAATCGCCATACTGT
TTGATAAAGCCGGCATCGGCCAGGGTGACCTTGTTGAACAGCAGATCCTCGATAAAGCTCCGCTTGCTAG
GCTTAGAAGGATCAGGGAGAATCTGGCTAAAGTTAAAGCCGCCGAAGTCCTTGATAGGTGGGGTCTTGTA
GATCTGCTTCACTTGGGCGAACACCTCCTGGGTATTTTTGTCCTGTTCCACGGCGATTCCGGTCAGCGCC
CGGTTCAGTTGGGTGCAAAAGGAGCCGTATTGCAGCAGCAGGTTGCTGCATTCAGTGCTGTCGCCACAGA
TGTACATTGTACAGTCCACGCTGGTCTTGGTCATGCTCACGGGCAGGATCTCTGTTGTGACGCTAATTGT
AAAGTTGGTGGGAATGGCGATAGAGTTGTTGGAATAGGCCACGCTGTTCTCTGCGCCCAGGCTCATGGTG
TAGGCGATGATGCTCTGGCTAGCTACAGAGGAAGCAGACCCAGGGCTGTTTGTCTGGGTCTGGTAGCTGG
CACAGATGCCGGCGCCGATAGGGATGTCGCACTCGTAACTGTTATTCACGTGCTCGGCGCCGATCAGACA
TCCGGCCCTGGTCTGGAACACATTGGAGCCAGTGGAGTACACTCTCCAAGTAGGTGTCAGCTGATCGGCG
TGGATGGCCACAGGAACCTCGGTGCAGTTAACATCTTGGTACAGCACAGCCACCTGGTTGCTGGTATTGG
TCCCGGGGGTGATCACAGAAACTCCTCCGAAGGAGCAGGGTGTAATATCCAGGATTTCCAGGGTCTGTGG
ATCTCTGACGGCATCTGTGGTGTCAGCGATATCACGGCCGAACTGCTGGAAGGGGAGGAACTTTTTGTTG
CTTTCGGTCAGCACGCCGGTCCCGGTCAGGCCGTTGAAGTTGAAGTTCACGCATTTGTTCTTAACCAGAT
TGGTGGACTTCTTAGGACCGCAGACGGTGGCGGGGGCGTGGAGTAACTCGAAGGACAGCACGACCACCCG
GTATGGCTGGTAGCCGACTCCATTGGTAGGCTGGAAGCCGTAGCTTTGCAGAGGGAAGTAACAGTTGAAG
CCTTCCACCCCGTTACAAGGTGTAGAACCGGCCTGGTAGATCTCTGTGGAGATGTCTCTCTCGAAAGGTT
TCAGGTTAGACTTGCGAAACAGCCGGTACAGGTAGTTGTAGTTGCCGCCCACCTTGCTATCCAGGTTGTT
AGAGTTCCAGGCGATCACGCAGCCTGTAAAATCATCAGGCAGCTTATAGTTGTAGTCAGCGATCTTACCG
GTCTGGCCTGGTGCGATCTGCCGCACCTCATCGCCTCTAATTACGAAGGAGTCGGCGTACACGTTGGTGA
AGCACAGGTCATTCAGCTTTGTTGGGGAAACGCCGTAGCACTTGAAGGTGCTGAAAGAGGCGCTGTTATA
CAGCACGGAGTAGTCGGCCACACAATTGCTGATTCTCTTTCTATTCCAGGCGTAAACGGAGGCAAATCTT
GTGGCGTTAAACACCTCGCCGAAGGGGCAGAGGTTGGTAATGTTTGGAAATCGCACGATGCTCTCTGTAG
GCTGCACCCGGAAGGGGCTGGTCTGGTAGATGCCCTTTTCCACGGTGAAGGACTTCAGGGTGCACTTTGT
CTCAGAGAGAGGGTCCAGGGCGCAGTCGACGGCGTCTGTGATTGTGCCGTTCTCGTTGTACTTCAGCAGG
AAGGTTCTAGGTTGCAGGTAGCCCACATAGTAGGCTGCAGCTCCGGCGGTCCATCCGCTGCTGCTGTCGC
CAGGAGTCAGGTAGGATCTATGCAGGGCCAGCAGGGTTTGGAACCGCGTTATGTTGATGCCTATGGGCAG
GTCGACCAGGGGTTCCAGGGCGCTGAAGCCCTGAGGGAGGTCCCGGACCAGGTTGATGGGTGTGTGCTTG
GAGTAGATTTTGAAGTAGCCGTCGATGTTCTTGAACACGAATTCTCTCAGGTTCTTGAAGTTGCCTTGTT
TCCCCTCAAGGTCCATCAGAAAAGGCTGAGAGACGTACTCGAATGTGCAGTTGTTGGCGCTGCTGTAGAC
TCTGAACTCGCTTTCCATCCAGCTCTTGTTGTTCTTGTGGTAGTACACACCCAGGAAAGGATCATTGCAA
AACTGGAACTCGCACACCTTGATCACGACGTTCGTGGCATTGTTCACGATCAGGAGGCTCTGTGTTTTGC
TATCCAGGGTGGTGCCGAAGATCCAGCCCCGGATGATGTTACTCTTCTCGGTACTGGCGAAGTAAACTCC
ATCATTGAATGGCAGGACGGGGTTATCAAACCGCTTGGTTCCGTTTGTGCCGCTCACGTGGATGGCGTGG
AACCATGTCACGTTGCTGAAGAACGGCAGGAAGAGGTCCTGAGTGCTGTGCAGGACGCTAGATCTGAACA
CCTTGTCAGGGTAGTACACGCCCCGTGTAAAGCTGTTGGTGTAGGCTGGTGGGAGCTGGGTTCGGGTGGT
CAGGTTCACGCACTGGCTGCTCACCAGAGGCAGGAGCACCAGGAACACGAACAT
