>Addgene plasmid #196378 | pαH-S-GSAS-2P-N317P | addgene partial sequence | sequence record 386852 | Addgene Partial NGS Result
GGGGAGGGGGGGGAGATGGGGAGAGTGAAGCAGAACGTGGGGCTCACCTCGACCATGGTAATAGCGATGA
CTAATACGTAGATGTACTGCCAAGTAGGAAAGTCCCATAAGGTCATGTACTGGGCATAATGCCAGGCGGG
CCATTTACCGTCATTGACGTCAATAGGGGGCGTACTTGGCATATGATACACTTGATGTACTGCCAAGTGG
GCAGTTTACCGTAAATACTCCACCCATTGACGTCAATGGAAAGTCCCTATTGGCGTTACTATGGGAACAT
ACGTCATTATTGACGTCAATGGGCGGGGGTCGTTGGGCGGTCAGCCAGGCGGGCCATTTACCGTAAGTTA
TGTAACGCGGAACTCCATATATGGGCTATGAACTAATGACCCCGTAATTGATTACTATTAATAACTAGTC
AATAATCAATGTCGACCCAGGTGGCACTTTTCGGGGAAATGTGCGCGGAACCCCTATTTGTTTATTTTTC
TAAATACATTCAAATATGTATCCGCTCATGAGACAATAACCCTGATAAATGCTTCAATAATATTGAAAAA
GGAAGAGTATGAGTATTCAACATTTCCGTGTCGCCCTTATTCCCTTTTTTGCGGCATTTTGCCTTCCTGT
TTTTGCTCACCCAGAAACGCTGGTGAAAGTAAAAGATGCTGAAGATCAGTTGGGTGCACGAGTGGGTTAC
ATCGAACTGGATCTCAACAGCGGTAAGATCCTTGAGAGTTTTCGCCCCGAAGAACGTTTTCCAATGATGA
GCACTTTTAAAGTTCTGCTATGTGGCGCGGTATTATCCCGTATTGACGCCGGGCAAGAGCAACTCGGTCG
CCGCATACACTATTCTCAGAATGACTTGGTTGAGTACTCACCAGTCACAGAAAAGCATCTTACGGATGGC
ATGACAGTAAGAGAATTATGCAGTGCTGCCATAACCATGAGTGATAACACTGCGGCCAACTTACTTCTGA
CAACGATCGGAGGACCGAAGGAGCTAACCGCTTTTTTGCACAACATGGGGGATCATGTAACTCGCCTTGA
TCGTTGGGAACCGGAGCTGAATGAAGCCATACCAAACGACGAGCGTGACACCACGATGCCTGTAGCAATG
GCAACAACGTTGCGCAAACTATTAACTGGCGAACTACTTACTCTAGCTTCCCGGCAACAATTAATAGACT
GGATGGAGGCGGATAAAGTTGCAGGACCACTTCTGCGCTCGGCCCTTCCGGCTGGCTGGTTTATTGCTGA
TAAATCTGGAGCCGGTGAGCGTGGGTCTCGCGGTATCATTGCAGCACTGGGGCCAGATGGTAAGCCCTCC
CGTATCGTAGTTATCTACACGACGGGGAGTCAGGCAACTATGGATGAACGAAATAGACAGATCGCTGAGA
TAGGTGCCTCACTGATTAAGCATTGGTAACTGTCAGACCAAGTTTACTCATATATACTTTAGATTGATTT
AAAACTTCATTTTTAATTTAAAAGGATCTAGGTGAAGATCCTTTTTGATAATCTCATGACCAAAATCCCT
TAACGTGAGTTTTCGTTCCACTGAGCGTCAGACCCCGTAGAAAAGATCAAAGGATCTTCTTGAGATCCTT
TTTTTCTGCGCGTAATCTGCTGCTTGCAAACAAAAAAACCACCGCTACCAGCGGTGGTTTGTTTGCCGGA
TCAAGAGCTACCAACTCTTTTTCCGAAGGTAACTGGCTTCAGCAGAGCGCAGATACCAAATACTGTTCTT
CTAGTGTAGCCGTAGTTAGGCCACCACTTCAAGAACTCTGTAGCACCGCCTACATACCTCGCTCTGCTAA
TCCTGTTACCAGTGGCTGCTGCCAGTGGCGATAAGTCGTGTCTTACCGGGTTGGACTCAAGACGATAGTT
ACCGGATAAGGCGCAGCGGTCGGGCTGAACGGGGGGTTCGTGCACACAGCCCAGCTTGGAGCGAACGACC
TACACCGAACTGAGATACCTACAGCGTGAGCTATGAGAAAGCGCCACGCTTCCCGAAGGGAGAAAGGCGG
ACAGGTATCCGGTAAGCGGCAGGGTCGGAACAGGAGAGCGCACGAGGGAGCTTCCAGGGGGAAACGCCTG
GTATCTTTATAGTCCTGTCGGGTTTCGCCACCTCTGACTTGAGCGTCGATTTTTGTGATGCTCGTCAGGG
GGGCGGAGCCTATGGAAAAACGCCAGCAACGCGGCCTTTTTACGGTTCCTGGCCTTTTGCTGGCCTTTTG
CTCACATGTTCTTTCCTGCGTTATCCCCTGATTCTGTGGATAACCGTATTACCGCCTTTGAGTGAGCTGA
TACCGCTCGCCGCAGCCGAACGACCGAGCGCAGCGAGTCAGTGAGCGAGGAAGCGGAAGAGCGCCCAATA
CGCAAACCGCCTCTCCCCGCGCGTTGGCCGATTCATTAATGCAGCGGATCGATCCGCTGGCACGACAGGT
TTCCCGACTGGAAAGCGGGCAGTGAGCGCAACGCAATTAATGTGAGTTAGCTCACTCATTAGGCACCCCA
GGCTTTACACTTTATGCTTCCGGCTCGTATGTTGTGTGGAATTGTGAGCGGATAACAATTTCACACAGGA
AACAGCTATGACCATGATTACGCCAAGCTTGGGCTGCAGGTCGAGGGATCTCCATAAGAGAAGAGGGACA
GCTATGACTGGGAGTAGTCAGGAGAGGAGGAAAAATCTGGCTAGTAAAACATGTAAGGAAAATTTTAGGG
ATGTTAAAGAAAAAAATAACACAAAACAAAATATAAAAAAAATCTAACCTCAAGTCAAGGCTTTTCTATG
GAATAAGGAATGGACAGCAGGGGGCTGTTTCATATACTGATGACCTCTTTATAGCCAACCTTTGTTCATG
GCAGCCAGCATATGGGCATATGTTGCCAAACTCTAAACCAAATACTCATTCTGATGTTTTAAATGATTTG
CCCTCCCATATGTCCTTCCGAGTGAGAGACACAAAAAATTCCAACACACTATTGCAATGAAAATAAATTT
CCTTTATTAGCCAGAAGTCAGATGCTCAAGGGGCTTCATGATGTCCCCATAATTTTTGGCAGAGGGAAAA
AGATCTCAGTGGTATTTGTGAGCCAGGGCATTGGCCACACCAGCCACCACCTTCTGATAGGCAGCCTGCA
CCTGAGGAGTGAATTATCGCTCGAGTCATTATCACTTTTCGAACTGGGGGTGGCTCCAAGCTGAGCCGCC
AGATCCGCCCCCTCCACTACCGCCGCCCTTCTCGAACTGGGGGTGGGACCAGGCGCTATGATGGTGGTGA
TGGTGGTGATGGCCTGGGCCCTGGAACAGCACCTCCAGGGATCTGCCCAGGAATGTGCTCAGCAGTACCC
ACTCGCCGTCCTTCCGCACGTAGGCCTGGCCATCTCTGGGGGCCTCGGGGATGTATCCGGATCCCTGCTC
GTATTTGCCGAGCTCCTGCAGGTCGATCAGGGACTCGTTCAGGTTCTTGGCCACCTCGTTCAGTCTGTCG
ATTTCCTTTTGGATGTTCACCACGCTGGCGTTAATGCCACTGATGTCGCCCAGGTCCACATCGGGGCTGG
TGTGGTTTTTAAAGTACTTGTCCAGCTCTTCCTTAAAAGAGTCCAGCTCAGGTTGCAGAGGGTCGTACAC
TGTGTTGTTCACGATTCCGATGACCACGTCACAATTGCCACTCACGAAGGTGTTGTCGGTGGTGATAATC
TGGGGTTCGTAGAAGTTTCTTTGTGTCACGAACCAGTGTGTGCCATTGGAAACGAAAACGCCCTCTCTTG
GGAAGTGGGCCTTGCCGTCGTGGCAGATGGCAGGGGCGGTTGTGAAATTCTTCTCTTGGGCAGGCACGTA
TGTCACATGCAGGAACACCACGCCGTGCGGCGCGCTCTGGGGGAAGCTCATCAGGTGATAGCCTTTGCCG
CAGAAGTCAACGCGTTTAGACTGTCCCAGCACACACTCGGACATCTTGGTAGCGGCGAGATTGGCGCTGG
CTCTTATTTCAGCGGCCCTGATCAGCTGTTGGGTCACGTAGGTTTGCAGGGACTGCAGTCTGCCTGTGAT
CAGTCTATCGATCTGGACTTCGGCTTCTGGAGGGTCCAGTCTAGACAGGATATCGTTCAGCACAGAGCTG
ATGGCGCCAAAATTGCTGCTGAGCTGCTTCACCAGGGTGTTCAGGGCTTGGGCGTTCTGATTCACCACGT
CCTGCAGTTTGCCCAGGGCGCTGGCGGTAGAGGAGAGGGAGTCCTGGATCTTGCCGATGGCAGAATTGAA
CTGGTTAGCGATCAGCTTCTGGTTTTCATACAGCACGTTCTGGGTCACGCCGATTCCGTTGAATCTATAG
GCCATCTGCATGGCAAAGGGGATCTGCAGGGCGGCGCCGGCGCCAAATGTCCACCCAGATGTGATGGTGC
CAGCCAGCAGGGCAGAGGTGTACTGAGCGATCATCTCGTCGGTCAGCAGAGGTGGGAGAACTGTCAGGCC
GTTGAATTTCTGGGCGCAGATCAGATCTCTGGCGGCTATGTCGCCCAGGCAATCGCCATACTGTTTGATA
AAGCCGGCATCGGCCAGGGTGACCTTGTTGAACAGCAGATCCTCGATAAAGCTCCGCTTGCTAGGCTTAG
AAGGATCAGGGAGAATCTGGCTAAAGTTAAAGCCGCCGAAGTCCTTGATAGGTGGGGTCTTGTAGATCTG
CTTCACTTGGGCGAACACCTCCTGGGTATTTTTGTCCTGTTCCACGGCGATTCCGGTCAGCGCCCGGTTC
AGTTGGGTGCAAAAGGAGCCGTATTGCAGCAGCAGGTTGCTGCATTCAGTGCTGTCGCCACAGATGTACA
TTGTACAGTCCACGCTGGTCTTGGTCATGCTCACGGGCAGGATCTCTGTTGTGACGCTAATTGTAAAGTT
GGTGGGAATGGCGATAGAGTTGTTGGAATAGGCCACGCTGTTCTCTGCGCCCAGGCTCATGGTGTAGGCG
ATGATGCTCTGGCTAGCTACAGAGGAAGCAGACCCAGGGCTGTTTGTCTGGGTCTGGTAGCTGGCACAGA
TGCCGGCGCCGATAGGGATGTCGCACTCGTAACTGTTATTCACGTGCTCGGCGCCGATCAGACATCCGGC
CCTGGTCTGGAACACATTGGAGCCAGTGGAGTACACTCTCCAAGTAGGTGTCAGCTGATCGGCGTGGATG
GCCACAGGAACCTCGGTGCAGTTAACATCTTGGTACAGCACAGCCACCTGGTTGCTGGTATTGGTCCCGG
GGGTGATCACAGAAACTCCTCCGAAGGAGCAGGGTGTAATATCCAGGATTTCCAGGGTCTGTGGATCTCT
GACGGCATCTGTGGTGTCAGCGATATCACGGCCGAACTGCTGGAAGGGGAGGAACTTTTTGTTGCTTTCG
GTCAGCACGCCGGTCCCGGTCAGGCCGTTGAAGTTGAAGTTCACGCATTTGTTCTTAACCAGATTGGTGG
ACTTCTTAGGACCGCAGACGGTGGCGGGGGCGTGGAGTAACTCGAAGGACAGCACGACCACCCGGTATGG
CTGGTAGCCGACTCCATTGGTAGGCTGGAAGCCGTAGCTTTGCAGAGGGAAGTAACAGTTGAAGCCTTCC
ACCCCGTTACAAGGTGTAGAACCGGCCTGGTAGATCTCTGTGGAGATGTCTCTCTCGAAAGGTTTCAGGT
TAGACTTGCGAAACAGCCGGTACAGGTAGTTGTAGTTGCCGCCCACCTTGCTATCCAGGTTGTTAGAGTT
CCAGGCGATCACGCAGCCTGTAAAATCATCAGGCAGCTTATAGTTGTAGTCAGCGATCTTACCGGTCTGG
CCTGGTGCGATCTGCCGCACCTCATCGCCTCTAATTACGAAGGAGTCGGCGTACACGTTGGTGAAGCACA
GGTCATTCAGCTTTGTTGGGGAAACGCCGTAGCACTTGAAGGTGCTGAAAGAGGCGCTGTTATACAGCAC
GGAGTAGTCGGCCACACAATTGCTGATTCTCTTTCTATTCCAGGCGTAAACGGAGGCAAATCTTGTGGCG
TTAAACACCTCGCCGAAGGGGCAGAGGTTGGTAATGTTTGGAAATCGCACGATGCTCTCTGTAGGCTGCA
CCCGGAAGGGGCTGGTCTGGTAGATGCCCTTTTCCACGGTGAAGGACTTCAGGGTGCACTTTGTCTCAGA
GAGAGGGTCCAGGGCGCAGTCGACGGCGTCTGTGATTGTGCCGTTCTCGTTGTACTTCAGCAGGAAGGTT
CTAGGTTGCAGGTAGCCCACATAGTAGGCTGCAGCTCCGGCGGTCCATCCGCTGCTGCTGTCGCCAGGAG
TCAGGTAGGATCTATGCAGGGCCAGCAGGGTTTGGAACCGCGTTATGTTGATGCCTATGGGCAGGTCGAC
CAGGGGTTCCAGGGCGCTGAAGCCCTGAGGGAGGTCCCGGACCAGGTTGATGGGTGTGTGCTTGGAGTAG
ATTTTGAAGTAGCCGTCGATGTTCTTGAACACGAATTCTCTCAGGTTCTTGAAGTTGCCTTGTTTCCCCT
CAAGGTCCATCAGAAAAGGCTGAGAGACGTACTCGAATGTGCAGTTGTTGGCGCTGCTGTAGACTCTGAA
CTCGCTTTCCATCCAGCTCTTGTTGTTCTTGTGGTAGTACACACCCAGGAAAGGATCATTGCAAAACTGG
AACTCGCACACCTTGATCACGACGTTCGTGGCATTGTTCACGATCAGGAGGCTCTGTGTTTTGCTATCCA
GGGTGGTGCCGAAGATCCAGCCCCGGATGATGTTACTCTTCTCGGTACTGGCGAAGTAAACTCCATCATT
GAATGGCAGGACGGGGTTATCAAACCGCTTGGTTCCGTTTGTGCCGCTCACGTGGATGGCGTGGAACCAT
GTCACGTTGCTGAAGAACGGCAGGAAGAGGTCCTGAGTGCTGTGCAGGACGCTAGATCTGAACACCTTGT
CAGGGTAGTACACGCCCCGTGTAAAGCTGTTGGTGTAGGCTGGTGGGAGCTGGGTTCGGGTGGTCAGGTT
CACGCACTGGCTGCTCACCAGAGGCAGGAGCACCAGGAACACGAACATGGTGGCGGTACCGAACTCGGCC
TGAGACGGCCGCAATTCTTTGCCAAAATGATGAGACAGCACAACAACCAGCACGTTGCCCAGGAGCTGTA
GGAAAAAGAAGAAGGCATGAACATGGTTAGCAGAGGCGCTAGAGCCGCCGGTCACACGCCAGAAGCCGAA
CCCCGCCCTGCCCCGTCCCCCCCGAAGGCAGCCGTCCCCCCGCGGACAGCCCCGAGGCTGGAGAGGGAGA
AGGGGACGGCGGCGCGGCGACGCACGAAGGCCCTCCCCGCCCATTTCCTTCCTGCCGGCGCCGCACCGCT
TCGCCCCGCGCCCGCTAGAGGGGGTGCGGCGGCGCCTCCCAGATTTCGGCTCCGCACAGATTTGGGACAA
AGGAAGTCCCTGCGCCCTCTCGCACGATTACCATAAAAGGCAATGGCTGCGGCTCGCCGCGCCTCGACAG
CCGCCGGCGCTCCGGGGGCCGCCGCGCCCCTCCCCCGAGCCCTCCCCGGCCCGAGGCNNNNNNNNNN
