[The description below was written by a language model from this plasmid's Addgene catalogue record.]
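Description:
pαH-S-GSAS-2P-N317P is a mammalian expression plasmid of about 8.4 kb, built on the pαH backbone (about 4.7 kb without insert). It produces a soluble, engineered SARS-CoV-2 spike glycoprotein. The plasmid is maintained in E. coli as a high-copy construct under ampicillin selection. The record names neither the promoter driving the insert nor the origin of replication. The listed pCAGGS-type 5′ sequencing primer hints at a CAG-style promoter region, but this is not recorded as a feature. No feature table was supplied, so the description rests on the catalogue fields alone.

The roughly 3.6 kb insert, introduced by Gibson assembly, encodes the spike ectodomain (residues 1–1208), so the transmembrane and cytoplasmic regions are absent. Three sets of changes are recorded. The furin cleavage motif RRAR at positions 682–685 is replaced by GSAS, which prevents S1/S2 processing. Two proline substitutions at positions 986 and 987 (the "2P" design) are widely used to stabilise the prefusion conformation. The third change is the point mutation N317P. At the C terminus, the backbone supplies an HRV 3C protease cleavage site followed by an 8×His tag and a tandem Strep-Tag II. These allow affinity purification by either tag, and the tags can then be removed by protease cleavage.

The stated purpose is expression of this spike variant in mammalian cells. The associated study used network analysis of spike communication structure to identify sites for immunogen design, which suggests that N317P is one such designed mutation in the S-GSAS-2P background. Part of the plasmid derives from an earlier spike construct made by another laboratory.
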