Addgene plasmid #196378: pαH-S-GSAS-2P-N317P
Purpose: Mammalian cell expression of SARS-CoV-2 Spike protein with mutation N317P with furin side replaced by GSAS and with 2 Proline substitution at 986 and 987
Depositing lab: Priyamvada Acharya. Depositing organization: Duke University. Publication: Network analysis uncovers the communication structure of SARS-CoV-2 spike protein identifying sites for immunogen design. Manrique PD, Chakraborty S, Henderson R, Edwards RJ, Mansbach R, Nguyen K, Stalls V, Saunders C, Mansouri K, Acharya P, Korber B, Gnanakaran S. iScience. 2023 Jan 20;26(1):105855. doi: 10.1016/j.isci.2022.105855. Epub 2022 Dec 26. PubMed 36590900.
Backbone
  Vector backbone: pαH
  Backbone size w/o insert (bp): 4746
  Total vector size (bp): 8367
  Vector type: Mammalian Expression
Growth in bacteria
  Bacterial resistance: Ampicillin, 100 μg/mL
  Growth temperature: 37°C
  Growth strain: DH5alpha
  Copy number: High Copy
Gene/Insert
  Gene/Insert name: S-GSAS-2P-N317P
  Species: Severe acute respiratory syndrome coronavirus 2
  Insert size (bp): 3624
  Mutation: Ectodomain (AAs 1-1208); 682-685 (furin site = RRAR) replaced with GSAS; N317P
  Entrez Gene: S (a.k.a. GU280_gp02, spike glycoprotein)
  Tag / fusion protein: HRV 3C cleavage site (before tags) C terminal on backbone 8X His tag C and 2X Strep-Tag II C terminal on backbone (C terminal on backbone); HRV3C cleavage site, 8X His tag, 2X Strep-Tag II (C terminal on backbone)
  Cloning method: Gibson Cloning
  Sequencing primers: 5′ pCAGGS-5
Resource information
  A portion of this plasmid was derived from a plasmid made by: A portion of this plasmid was derived from a plasmid made by Jason McLellan
Terms and licenses: Academic/Nonprofit Terms; Industry Terms: Not Available to Industry
How to cite: pαH-S-GSAS-2P-N317P was a gift from Priyamvada Acharya (Addgene plasmid # 196378 ; http://n2t.net/addgene:196378 ; RRID:Addgene_196378)
